>Addgene plasmid #62964 | CD63-pEGFP C2 | addgene full sequence | sequence record 207850 | Addgene NGS Result
CATGCATTAGTTATTAATAGTAATCAATTACGGGGTCATTAGTTCATAGCCCATATATGGAGTTCCGCGT
TACATAACTTACGGTAAATGGCCCGCCTGGCTGACCGCCCAACGACCCCCGCCCATTGACGTCAATAATG
ACGTATGTTCCCATAGTAACGCCAATAGGGACTTTCCATTGACGTCAATGGGTGGAGTATTTACGGTAAA
CTGCCCACTTGGCAGTACATCAAGTGTATCATATGCCAAGTACGCCCCCTATTGACGTCAATGACGGTAA
ATGGCCCGCCTGGCATTATGCCCAGTACATGACCTTATGGGACTTTCCTACTTGGCAGTACATCTACGTA
TTAGTCATCGCTATTACCATGGTGATGCGGTTTTGGCAGTACATCAATGGGCGTGGATAGCGGTTTGACT
CACGGGGATTTCCAAGTCTCCACCCCATTGACGTCAATGGGAGTTTGTTTTGGCACCAAAATCAACGGGA
CTTTCCAAAATGTCGTAACAACTCCGCCCCATTGACGCAAATGGGCGGTAGGCGTGTACGGTGGGAGGTC
TATATAAGCAGAGCTGGTTTAGTGAACCGTCAGATCCGCTAGCGCTACCGGTCGCCACCATGGTGAGCAA
GGGCGAGGAGCTGTTCACCGGGGTGGTGCCCATCCTGGTCGAGCTGGACGGCGACGTAAACGGCCACAAG
TTCAGCGTGTCCGGCGAGGGCGAGGGCGATGCCACCTACGGCAAGCTGACCCTGAAGTTCATCTGCACCA
CCGGCAAGCTGCCCGTGCCCTGGCCCACCCTCGTGACCACCCTGACCTACGGCGTGCAGTGCTTCAGCCG
CTACCCCGACCACATGAAGCAGCACGACTTCTTCAAGTCCGCCATGCCCGAAGGCTACGTCCAGGAGCGC
ACCATCTTCTTCAAGGACGACGGCAACTACAAGACCCGCGCCGAGGTGAAGTTCGAGGGCGACACCCTGG
TGAACCGCATCGAGCTGAAGGGCATCGACTTCAAGGAGGACGGCAACATCCTGGGGCACAAGCTGGAGTA
CAACTACAACAGCCACAACGTCTATATCATGGCCGACAAGCAGAAGAACGGCATCAAGGTGAACTTCAAG
ATCCGCCACAACATCGAGGACGGCAGCGTGCAGCTCGCCGACCACTACCAGCAGAACACCCCCATCGGCG
ACGGCCCCGTGCTGCTGCCCGACAACCACTACCTGAGCACCCAGTCCGCCCTGAGCAAAGACCCCAACGA
GAAGCGCGATCACATGGTCCTGCTGGAGTTCGTGACCGCCGCCGGGATCACTCTCGGCATGGACGAGCTG
TACAAGTCCGGCCGGACTCAGATCTCGAGCTCAAGCTTCGAATTCTGCAGTCGACGGTACCAGAGCCCAG
GCCCGGCAGCCATGGCGGTGGAAGGAGGAATGAAATGTGTGAAGTTCTTGCTCTACGTCCTCCTGCTGGC
CTTTTGCGCCTGTGCAGTGGGACTGATTGCCGTGGGTGTCGGGGCACAGCTTGTCCTGAGTCAGACCATA
ATCCAGGGGGCTACCCCTGGCTCTCTGTTGCCAGTGGTCATCATCGCAGTGGGTGTCTTCCTCTTCCTGG
TGGCTTTTGTGGGCTGCTGCGGGGCCTGCAAGGAGAACTATTGTCTTATGATCACGTTTGCCATCTTTCT
GTCTCTTATCATGTTGGTGGAGGTGGCCGCAGCCATTGCTGGCTATGTGTTTAGAGATAAGGTGATGTCA
GAGTTTAATAACAACTTCCGGCAGCAGATGGAGAATTACCCGAAAAATAACCACACTGCTTCGATCCTGG
ACAGGATGCAGGCAGATTTTAAGTGCTGTGGGGCTGCTAACTACACAGATTGGGAGAAAATCCCTTCCAT
GTCGAAGAACCGAGTCCCCGACTCCTGCTGCATTAATGTTACTGTGGGCTGTGGGATTAATTTCAACGAG
AAGGCGATCCATAAGGAGGGCTGTGTGGAGAAGATTGGGGGCTGGCTGAGGAAAAATGTGCTGGTGGTAG
CTGCAGCAGCCCTTGGAATTGCTTTTGTCGAGGTTTTGGGAATTGTCTTTGCCTGCTGCCTCGTGAAGAG
TATCAGAAGTGGCTACGAGGTGATGTAGGGATCCACCGGATCTAGATAACTGATCATAATCAGCCATACC
ACATTTGTAGAGGTTTTACTTGCTTTAAAAAACCTCCCACACCTCCCCCTGAACCTGAAACATAAAATGA
ATGCAATTGTTGTTGTTAACTTGTTTATTGCAGCTTATAATGGTTACAAATAAAGCAATAGCATCACAAA
TTTCACAAATAAAGCATTTTTTTCACTGCATTCTAGTTGTGGTTTGTCCAAACTCATCAATGTATCTTAA
CGCGTAAATTGTAAGCGTTAATATTTTGTTAAAATTCGCGTTAAATTTTTGTTAAATCAGCTCATTTTTT
AACCAATAGGCCGAAATCGGCAAAATCCCTTATAAATCAAAAGAATAGACCGAGATAGGGT
[37 nt withheld, positions 2512-2548]
AAAGAACGTGGACTCCAACGTCAAAGG
[49 nt withheld, positions 2576-2624]
T
[91 nt withheld, positions 2626-2716]
G
[124 nt withheld, positions 2718-2841]
CAGGTGGCACTTTTCGGGGAAATGTGCGCGGAACCCCTATTTGTTTATTTTTCTAAATACATTCAAATAT
GTATCCGCTCATGAGACAATAACCCTGATAAATGCTTCAATAATATTGAAAAAGGAAGAGTCCTGAGGCG
GAAAGAACCAGCTGTGGAATGTGTGTCAGTTAGGGTGTGGAAAGTCCCCAGGCTCCCCAGCAGGCAGAAG
TATGCAAAGCATGCATCTCAATTAGTCAGCAACCAGGTGTGGAAAGTCCCCAGGCTCCCCAGCAGGCAGA
AGTATGCAAAGCATGCATCTCAATTAGTCAGCAACCATAGTCCCGCCCCTAACTCCGCCCATCCCGCCCC
TAACTCCGCCCAGTTCCGCCCATTCTCCGCCCCATGGCTGACTAATTTTTTTTATTTATGCAGAGGCCGA
GGCCGCCTCGGCCTCTGAGCTATTCCAGAAGTAGTGAGGAGGCTTTTTTGGAGGCCTAGGCTTTTGCAAA
GATCGATCAAGAGACAGGATGAGGATCGTTTCGCATGATTGAACAAGATGGATTGCACGCAGGTTCTCCG
GCCGCTTGGGTGGAGAGGCTATTCGGCTATGACTGGGCACAACAGACAATCGGCTGCTCTGATGCCGCCG
TGTTCCGGCTGTCAGCGCAGGGGCGCCCGGTTCTTTTTGTCAAGACCGACCTGTCCGGTGCCCTGAATGA
ACTGCAAGACGAGGCAGCGCGGCTATCGTGGCTGGCCACGACGGGCGTTCCTTGCGCAGCTGTGCTCGAC
GTTGTCACTGAAGCGGGAAGGGACTGGCTGCTATTGGGCGAAGTGCCGGGGCAGGATCTCCTGTCATCTC
ACCTTGCTCCTGCCGAGAAAGTATCCATCATGGCTGATGCAATGCGGCGGCTGCATACGCTTGATCCGGC
TACCTGCCCATTCGACCACCAAGCGAAACATCGCATCGAGCGAGCACGTACTCGGATGGAAGCCGGTCTT
GTCGATCAGGATGATCTGGACGAAGAGCATCAGGGGCTCGCGCCAGCCGAACTGTTCGCCAGGCTCAAGG
CGAGCATGCCCGACGGCGAGGATCTCGTCGTGACCCATGGCGATGCCTGCTTGCCGAATATCATGGTGGA
AAATGGCCGCTTTTCTGGATTCATCGACTGTGGCCGGCTGGGTGTGGCGGACCGCTATCAGGACATAGCG
TTGGCTACCCGTGATATTGCTGAAGAGCTTGGCGGCGAATGGGCTGACCGCTTCCTCGTGCTTTACGGTA
TCGCCGCTCCCGATTCGCAGCGCATCGCCTTCTATCGCCTTCTTGACGAGTTCTTCTGAGCGGGACTCTG
GGGTTCGAAATGACCGACCAAGCGACGCCCAACCTGCCATCACGAGATTTCGATTCCACCGCCGCCTTCT
ATGAAAGGTTGGGCTTCGGAATCGTTTTCCGGGACGCCGGCTGGATGATCCTCCAGCGCGGGGATCTCAT
GCTGGAGTTCTTCGCCCACCCTAGGGGGAGGCTAACTGAAACACGGAAGGAGACAATACCGGAAGGAACC
CGCGCTATGACGGCAATAAAAAGACAGAATAAAACGCACGGTGTTGGGTCGTTTGTTCATAAACGCGGGG
TTCGGTCCCAGGGCTGGCACTCTGTCGATACCCCACCGAGACCCCATTGGGGCCAATACGCCCGCGTTTC
TTCCTTTTCCCCACCCCACCCCCCAAGTTCGGGTGAAGGCCCAGGGCTCGCAGCCAACGTCGGGGCGGCA
GGCCCTGCCATAGCCTCAGGTTACTCATATATACTTTAGATTGATTTAAAACTTCATTTTTAATTTAAAA
GGATCTAGGTGAAGATCCTTTTTGATAATCTCATGACCAAAATCCCTTAACGTGAGTTTTCGTTCCACTG
AGCGTCAGACCCCGTAGAAAAGATCAAAGGATCTTCTTGAGATCCTTTTTTTCTGCGCGTAATCTGCTGC
TTGCAAACAAAAAAACCACCGCTACCAGCGGTGGTTTGTTTGCCGGATCAAGAGCTACCAACTCTTTTTC
CGAAGGTAACTGGCTTCAGCAGAGCGCAGATACCAAATACTGTTCTTCTAGTGTAGCCGTAGTTAGGCCA
CCACTTCAAGAACTCTGTAGCACCGCCTACATACCTCGCTCTGCTAATCCTGTTACCAGTGGCTGCTGCC
AGTGGCGATAAGTCGTGTCTTACCGGGTTGGACTCAAGACGATAGTTACCGGATAAGGCGCAGCGGTCGG
GCTGAACGGGGGGTTCGTGCACACAGCCCAGCTTGGAGCGAACGACCTACACCGAACTGAGATACCTACA
GCGTGAGCTATGAGAAAGCGCCACGCTTCCCGAAGGGAGAAAGGCGGACAGGTATCCGGTAAGCGGCAGG
GTCGGAACAGGAGAGCGCACGAGGGAGCTTCCAGGGGGAAACGCCTGGTATCTTTATAGTCCTGTCGGGT
TTCGCCACCTCTGACTTGAGCGTCGATTTTTGTGATGCTCGTCAGGGGGGCGGAGCCTATGGAAAAACGC
CAGCAACGCGGCCTTTTTACGGTTCCTGGCCTTTTGCTGGCCTTTTGCTCACATGTTCTTTCCTGCGTTA
TCCCCTGATTCTGTGGATAACCGTATTACCGC
Features (pLannotate 1.2.2; 15 found; start..end, strand, type, name):
     68..371     +  enhancer       CMV enhancer: human cytomegalovirus immediate early enhancer
    372..575     +  promoter       CMV promoter: human cytomegalovirus (CMV) immediate early promoter
    620..1336    +  CDS            EGFP: EGFP is a basic (constitutively fluorescent) green fluorescent protein published in 1996, derived from Aequorea victoria. It is reported to be a rapidly-maturing weak dimer with moderate acid sensitivity.
   1342..1391    +  misc_feature   MCS (fragment): multiple cloning site
   1412..2125    +  CDS            CD63: CD63_HUMAN - Also known as MLA1, TSPAN30. Experimental evidence at protein level: Swiss-Prot protein existence level 1. Functions as cell surface receptor for TIMP1 and plays a role in the activation of cellular signaling cascades. Plays a role in the activation of ITGB1 and integrin signaling, leading to the activation of AKT, FAK/PTK2 and MAP kinases. Promotes cell survival, reorganization of the actin cytoskeleton, cell adhesion, spreading and migration, via its role in the activation of AKT and FAK/PTK2. Plays a role in VEGFA signaling via its role in regulating the internalization of KDR/
   2151..2235    +  CDS            large T antigen (fragment): large T antigen from SV40 (simian virus 40)
   2258..2379    +  polyA_signal   SV40 poly(A) signal: SV40 polyadenylation signal
   2413..2841    -  rep_origin     f1 ori (sequence partly withheld): f1 bacteriophage origin of replication; arrow indicates direction of (+) strand synthesis
   2868..2972    +  promoter       AmpR promoter: bla
   2974..3331    +  promoter       SV40 promoter: SV40 enhancer and early promoter
   3366..4160    +  CDS            NeoR/KanR: aminoglycoside phosphotransferase from Tn5; aph(3')-II (or nptII); confers resistance to neomycin, kanamycin, and G418 (Geneticin®)
   4181..4333    +  CDS            ble (fragment): BLE_KLEPN - Experimental evidence at protein level: Swiss-Prot protein existence level 1. Binding protein with a strong affinity to the bleomycin family of antibiotics. Binds to CL990; an antimitotic-antibiotic compound. From Klebsiella pneumoniae.
   4392..4439    +  polyA_signal   HSV TK poly(A) signal: herpes simplex virus thymidine kinase polyadenylation signal (Cole and Stacy, 1985)
   4530..4546    -  polyA_signal   bGH poly(A) signal (fragment): bovine growth hormone polyadenylation signal
   4768..5356    +  rep_origin     ori: high-copy-number ColE1/pMB1/pBR322/pUC origin of replication
