[The description below was written by a language model from this plasmid's Addgene catalogue record and pLannotate feature annotations shown in this document.]
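Description:
CD63-pEGFP C2 is a mammalian expression plasmid in which full-length human CD63, a tetraspanin also known as TSPAN30, is cloned into the Clontech pEGFP C2 backbone between the KpnI and BamHI sites of the multiple cloning site, both of which are retained. The human cytomegalovirus immediate early enhancer and promoter drive an EGFP open reading frame followed by residual polylinker sequence and then the CD63 coding sequence. The product is therefore CD63 with EGFP fused to its N terminus, and the transcript is terminated by the SV40 polyadenylation signal. The record notes one silent change at the N129 codon relative to the reference coding sequence, so the encoded protein is unaltered. The sequenced plasmid is 5,463 nt.

The plasmid is propagated in E. coli at high copy from a ColE1/pUC-type origin and is selected with kanamycin. The NeoR/KanR gene (Tn5 aminoglycoside phosphotransferase) sits behind tandem bacterial (bla) and SV40 early promoters and is followed by an HSV TK polyadenylation signal. The same cassette therefore gives kanamycin resistance in bacteria and can support G418 selection in transfected mammalian cells. An f1 origin is also present, which can be used for single-stranded DNA production. The short large T antigen, ble and bGH poly(A) fragments in the annotation appear to be partial matches to backbone sequence rather than functional elements.

The depositor's examples of use indicate that the fusion serves as a fluorescent marker for following CD63 in cells. These include studies of membrane protein recruitment to and release from Weibel-Palade bodies and secretory granules, and live imaging of autophagosome fusion with endo/lysosomes.
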