Addgene plasmid #62964: CD63-pEGFP C2
Purpose: full length human CD63 cloned into pEGFP C2
Depositing lab: Paul Luzio. Depositing organization: University of Cambridge.
Backbone
  Vector backbone: pEGFP C2
  Backbone manufacturer: Clontech
  Backbone size w/o insert (bp): 4700
  Vector type: Mammalian Expression
Growth in bacteria
  Bacterial resistance: Kanamycin, 50 μg/mL
  Growth temperature: 37°C
  Growth strain: DH5alpha
  Copy number: High Copy
Gene/Insert
  Gene/Insert name: CD63 molecule
  Species: H. sapiens (human)
  Insert size (bp): 749
  Mutation: CD63 has 1 silent mutation compared to the coding sequence of NM_001267698.1 N129 AAT instead of AAC
  GenBank ID: NM_001267698.1
  Entrez Gene: CD63 (a.k.a. AD1, HOP-26, ME491, MLA1, OMA81H, Pltgp40, TSPAN30)
  Promoter: CMV
  Tag / fusion protein: EGFP (N terminal on backbone)
  Cloning method: Restriction Enzyme; 5′ cloning site KpnI (not destroyed); 3′ cloning site BamHI (not destroyed)
  Sequencing primers: 5′ 5’ CCGACAACCACTACCTGAGC 3’; 3′ 5’ ACAAACCACAACTAGAATGCAG 3’
Terms and licenses: Academic/Nonprofit Terms; Industry Terms: Not Available to Industry
Depositor comments: Examples of use: Blagoveshchenskaya AD, Hannah MJ, Allen S, Cutler DF. (2002) Selective and signal-dependent recruitment of membrane proteins to secretory granules formed by heterologously expressed von Willebrand factor. Mol Biol Cell 13:1582-1593. Bampton ET, Goemans CG, Niranjan D, Mizushima N, Tolkovsky AM. (2005) The dynamics of autophagy visualized in live cells: from autophagosome formation to fusion with endo/lysosomes. Autophagy 1: 23-36. Harrison-Lavoie KJ, Michaux G, Hewlett L, Kaur J, Hannah MJ, Lui-Roberts WW, Norman KE, Cutler DF. (2006) P-selectin and CD63 use different mechanisms for delivery to Weibel-Palade bodies. Traffic 7: 647-662. Babich V, Meli A, Knipe L, Dempster JE, Skehel P, Hannah MJ, Carter T. (2008) Selective release of molecules from Weibel-Palade bodies during a lingering kiss. Blood 111: 5282-5290. Babich V, Knipe L, Hewlett L, Meli A, Dempster J, Hannah MJ, Carter T. (2009) Differential effect of extracellular acidosis on the release and dispersal of soluble and membrane proteins secreted from the Weibel-Palade body.
How to cite: CD63-pEGFP C2 was a gift from Paul Luzio (Addgene plasmid # 62964 ; http://n2t.net/addgene:62964 ; RRID:Addgene_62964)
