>Addgene plasmid #62964 | CD63-pEGFP C2 | addgene partial sequence | sequence record 107530 | CMV-F 5'-CGCAAATGGGCGGTAGGCGTG-3'
CTATATAAGCAGAGCTGGTTTAGTGAACCGTCAGATCCGCTAGCGCTACCGGTCGCCACCATGGTGAGCA
AGGGCGAGGAGCTGTTCACCGGGGTGGTGCCCATCCTGGTCGAGCTGGACGGCGACGTAAACGGCCACAA
GTTCAGCGTGTCCGGCGAGGGCGAGGGCGATGCCACCTACGGCAAGCTGACCCTGAAGTTCATCTGCACC
ACCGGCAAGCTGCCCGTGCCCTGGCCCACCCTCGTGACCACCCTGACCTACGGCGTGCAGTGCTTCAGCC
GCTACCCCGACCACATGAAGCAGCACGACTTCTTCAAGTCCGCCATGCCCGAAGGCTACGTCCAGGAGCG
CACCATCTTCTTCAAGGACGACGGCAACTACAAGACCCGCGCCGAGGTGAAGTTCGAGGGCGACACCCTG
GTGAACCGCATCGAGCTGAAGGGCATCGACTTCAAGGAGGACGGCAACATCCTGGGGCACAAGCTGGAGT
ACAACTACAACAGCCACAACGTCTATATCATGGCCGACAAGCAGAAGAACGGCATCAAGGTGAACTTCAA
GATCCGCCACAACATCGAGGACGGCAGCGTGCAGCTCGCCGACCACTACCAGCAGAACACCCCCATCGGC
GACGGCCCCGTGCTGCTGCCCGACAACCACTACCTGAGCACCCAGTCCGCCCTGAGCAAAGACCCCAACG
AGAAGCGCGATCACATGGTCCTGCTGGAGTTCGTGACCGCCGCCGGGATCACTCTCGGCATGGACGAGCT
GTACAAGTCCGGCCGGACTCAGATCTCGAGCTCAAGCTTCGAATTCTGCAGTCGACGGTACCAGAGCCCA
GGCCCGGCAGCCATGGCGGTGGAAGGAGGAATGAAATGTGTGAAGTTCTTGCTCTACGTCCTCCTGCTGG
CCTTTTGCGCCTGTGCAGTGGGACTGATTGCCGTGGGTGTCGGGGCACAGCTTGTCCTGAGTCAGACCAT
AATCCAGGGGGCTACCCCTGGCTCTCTGTTGCCAGTGGTCATCATCGCAGTGGGTGTCTTCCTCTTCCTG
GTGGCTTTTGTGGGCTGCTGCGGGGCCTGCAAGGAGAACTATTGTCTTATGA
