>Addgene plasmid #62964 | CD63-pEGFP C2 | addgene partial sequence | sequence record 107531 | SV40pA-R 5'-GAAATTTGTGATGCTATTGC-3'
TTATAAGCTGCAATAAACAAGTTAACAACAACAATTGCATTCATTTTATGTTTCAGGTTCAGGGGGAGGT
GTGGGAGGTTTTTTAAAGCAAGTAAAACCTCTACAAATGTGGTATGGCTGATTATGATCAGTTATCTAGA
TCCGGTGGATCCCTACATCACCTCGTAGCCACTTCTGATACTCTTCACGAGGCAGCAGGCAAAGACAATT
CCCAAAACCTCGACAAAAGCAATTCCAAGGGCTGCTGCAGCTACCACCAGCACATTTTTCCTCAGCCAGC
CCCCAATCTTCTCCACACAGCCCTCCTTATGGATCGCCTTCTCGTTGAAATTAATCCCACAGCCCACAGT
AACATTAATGCAGCAGGAGTCGGGGACTCGGTTCTTCGACATGGAAGGGATTTTCTCCCAATCTGTGTAG
TTAGCAGCCCCACAGCACTTAAAATCTGCCTGCATCCTGTCCAGGATCGAAGCAGTGTGGTTATTTTTCG
GGTAATTCTCCATCTGCTGCCGGAAGTTGTTATTAAACTCTGACATCACCTTATCTCTAAACACATAGCC
AGCAATGGCTGCGGCCACCTCCACCAACATGATAAGAGACAGAAAGATGGCAAACGTGATCATAAGACAA
TAGTTCTCCTTGCAGGCCCCGCAGCAGCCCACAAAAGCCACCAGGAAGAGGAAGACACCCACTGCGATGA
TGACCACTGGCAACAGAGAGCCAGGGGTAGCCCCCTGGATTATGGTCTGACTCAGGACAAGCTGTGCCCC
GACACCCACGGCAATCAGTCCCACTGCACAGGCGCAAAAGGCCAGCAGGAGGACGTAGAGCAAGAACTTC
ACACATTTCATTCCTCCTTCCACCGCCATGGCTGCCGGGCCTGGGCTCTGGTACCGTCGACTGCAGAATT
CGAAGCTTGAGCTCGAGATCTGAGTCCGGCCGGACTTGTACAGCTCGTCCATGCCGAGAGTGATCCCGGC
GGCGGTCACGAACTCCAGCAGGACCATGTGATCGCGCTTCTCGTTGGGGTCTTTGCTCAGGGCGGACTGG
GTGCTCAGGTA
