>Addgene plasmid #62964 | CD63-pEGFP C2 | addgene partial sequence | sequence record 162070 | EGFP-C 5'-CATGGTCCTGCTGGAGTTCGTG-3'
CTCTCGGCATGGACGAGCTGTACAAGTCCGGCCGGACTCAGATCTCGAGCTCAAGCTTCGAATTCTGCAG
TCGACGGTACCAGAGCCCAGGCCCGGCAGCCATGGCGGTGGAAGGAGGAATGAAATGTGTGAAGTTCTTG
CTCTACGTCCTCCTGCTGGCCTTTTGCGCCTGTGCAGTGGGACTGATTGCCGTGGGTGTCGGGGCACAGC
TTGTCCTGAGTCAGACCATAATCCAGGGGGCTACCCCTGGCTCTCTGTTGCCAGTGGTCATCATCGCAGT
GGGTGTCTTCCTCTTCCTGGTGGCTTTTGTGGGCTGCTGCGGGGCCTGCAAGGAGAACTATTGTCTTATG
ATCACGTTTGCCATCTTTCTGTCTCTTATCATGTTGGTGGAGGTGGCCGCAGCCATTGCTGGCTATGTGT
TTAGAGATAAGGTGATGTCAGAGTTTAATAACAACTTCCGGCAGCAGATGGAGAATTACCCGAAAAATAA
CCACACTGCTTCGATCCTGGACAGGATGCAGGCAGATTTTAAGTGCTGTGGGGCTGCTAACTACACAGAT
TGGGAGAAAATCCCTTCCATGTCGAAGAACCGAGTCCCCGACTCCTGCTGCATTAATGTTACTGTGGGCT
GTGGGATTAATTTCAACGAGAAGGCGATCCATAAGGAGGGCTGTGTGGAGAAGATTGGGGGCTGGCTGAG
GAAAAATGTGCTGGTGGTAGCTGCAGCAGCCCTTGGAATTGCTTTTGTCGAGGTTTTGGGAATTGTCTTT
GCCTGCTGCCTCGTGAAGAGTATCAGAAGTGGCTACGAGGTGATGTAGGGATCCACCGGATCTAGATAAC
TGATCATAATCAGCCATACCACATTTGTAGAGGTTTTACTTGCTTTAAAAAACCTCCCACACCTCCCCCT
GAACCTGAAACATAAAATGAATGCAATTGTTGTTGTTAACTTGTTTATTGCAGCTTATAATGGTTACAAA
TAAAGCAATAGCATCACAAATTTCACAAA
